Addgene plasmid #81067: pEN_TmiRc3_shNT
Purpose: Gateway entry vector encoding non-targeting shRNA
Depositing lab: Darren Saunders. Depositing organization: Garvan Institute of Medical Research. Publication: The E3 ubiquitin ligase UBR5 regulates centriolar satellite stability and primary cilia. Shearer RF, Frikstad KM, McKenna J, McCloy RA, Deng N, Burgess A, Stokke T, Patzke S, Saunders DN. Mol Biol Cell. 2018 May 9:mbcE17040248. doi: 10.1091/mbc.E17-04-0248. PubMed 29742019.
Backbone
  Vector backbone: pEN_TmiRc3 (pENTR1A-Gent)
  Backbone manufacturer: ATCC 10326362
  Backbone size w/o insert (bp): 4232
  Total vector size (bp): 4297
  Vector type: Cloning
Growth in bacteria
  Bacterial resistance: Gentamicin, 10 μg/mL
  Growth temperature: 37°C
  Growth strain: DH5alpha
  Copy number: High Copy
Gene/Insert
  Gene/Insert name: non-targeting shRNA
  gRNA/shRNA sequence: TCGATGCTCTAAGGTTCTATC
  Species: Synthetic
  Promoter: N/A
  Cloning method: Restriction Enzyme; 5′ cloning site BfuA1 (unknown if destroyed); 3′ cloning site BfuA1 (unknown if destroyed)
  Sequencing primers: 5′ Unknown; 3′ Unknown
Resource information
  A portion of this plasmid was derived from a plasmid made by: pEN_TmiRc3 was a gift from Iain Fraser (Addgene plasmid # 25748)
Terms and licenses: Academic/Nonprofit Terms; Industry Terms: Not Available to Industry
Depositor comments: For use with pSLIK lentiviral system. Original publication: A single lentiviral vector platform for microRNA-based conditional RNA interference and coordinated transgene expression. Shin KJ, Wall EA, Zavzavadjian JR, Santat LA, Liu J, Hwang JI, Rebres R, Roach T, Seaman W, Simon MI, Fraser ID. Proc Natl Acad Sci U S A. 2006 Sep 12. 103(37):13759-64. 10.1073/pnas.0606179103
How to cite: pEN_TmiRc3_shNT was a gift from Darren Saunders (Addgene plasmid # 81067 ; http://n2t.net/addgene:81067 ; RRID:Addgene_81067)
