[The description below was written by a language model from this plasmid's Addgene catalogue record and pLannotate feature annotations shown in this document.]
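Description:
pEN_TmiRc3_shNT is a 4,297 bp Gateway entry vector built on the pEN_TmiRc3 backbone, itself a gentamicin-resistant derivative of pENTR1A. It is propagated in E. coli from a high-copy ColE1/pUC-type origin and selected with gentamicin. The feature table shows how this marker was introduced: a gentamicin acetyltransferase gene (aacC1) driven by a class 1 integron Pc promoter sits between two fragments of the original kanamycin resistance gene, so the KanR coding sequence appears to have been disrupted by the insertion. rrnB T1 and T2 terminators lie upstream of the cloning region and insulate it from read-through transcription.

The payload lies between the attL1 and attL2 recombination sites. It consists of a tetracycline response element with seven tetO copies fused to a minimal CMV promoter, followed by 5' and 3' flanking sequences from human miR-30a. The synthetic non-targeting shRNA was cloned between these flanks using BfuAI sites, so the hairpin is embedded in a microRNA context, transcribed by Pol II and processed through the endogenous miRNA pathway. The catalogue lists the insert's promoter as not applicable, but the annotated TRE/minimal CMV unit is positioned to provide doxycycline-regulated expression when a suitable tetracycline transactivator is present.

According to the depositor, the plasmid is intended for use with the pSLIK lentiviral system. An LR recombination transfers the inducible miR-30-based shRNA cassette into a lentiviral destination vector. Because the hairpin is non-targeting, the construct serves as a negative control alongside gene-specific knockdown constructs made in the same backbone.
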