Features (pLannotate 1.2.2; 15 found; start..end, strand, type, name):
     67..166     +  protein_bind   attL1: mutant version of attL; recombination site for the Gateway® LR reaction LR Clonase™
    205..475     +  protein_bind   tetracycline response element: contains seven copies of the tetracycline operator tetO tetracycline repressor TetR
    486..503     +  misc_feature   MCS (fragment): pUC18/19 multiple cloning site
    508..546     +  promoter       minimal CMV promoter: human cytomegalovirus (CMV) immediate early promoter
    709..802     +  ncRNA          5' miR-30a: sequence upstream of the 71-nt precursor of the human miR-30a microRNA (Zeng et al., 2002) miRNA
    916..1028    +  ncRNA          3' miR-30a: sequence downstream of the 71-nt precursor of the human miR-30a microRNA (Zeng et al., 2002) miRNA
   1067..1166    -  protein_bind   attL2: mutant version of attL; recombination site for the Gateway® LR reaction LR Clonase™
   1289..1915    +  CDS            KanR (fragment): aminoglycoside phosphotransferase; aph(3')-Ia; confers resistance to kanamycin in bacteria or G418 (Geneticin®) in eukaryotes
   1949..2482    -  CDS            GmR: gentamycin acetyltransferase; aacC1; confers resistance to gentamycin
   2671..2699    -  promoter       Pc promoter: intI1 (promoter lies within the coding sequence); class 1 integron promoter
   2677..3024    -  CDS            YPR2_ECOLX (fragment): Protein predicted: Swiss-Prot protein existence level 4. From Escherichia coli.
   3029..3213    +  CDS            KanR (fragment): aminoglycoside phosphotransferase; aph(3')-Ia; confers resistance to kanamycin in bacteria or G418 (Geneticin®) in eukaryotes
   3356..3944    +  rep_origin     ori: high-copy-number ColE1/pMB1/pBR322/pUC origin of replication
   4112..4155    -  terminator     rrnB T1 terminator: Escherichia coli rrnB; transcription terminator T1 from the E. coli rrnB gene
   4287..17      +  terminator     rrnB T2 terminator (across the origin): transcription terminator T2 from the E. coli rrnB gene
>Addgene plasmid #81067 | pEN_TmiRc3_shNT | depositor full sequence | sequence record 153741 | pEN_TmiRc3_shNT Sequence
CTGACGGATGGCCTTTTTGCGTTTCTACAAACTCTTCCTGTTAGTTAGTTACTTAAGCTCGGGCCCCAAA
TAATGATTTTATTTTGACTGATAGTGACCTGTTCGTTGCAACAAATTGATAAGCAATGCTTTTTTATAAT
GCCAACTTTGTACAAAAAAGCAGGCTTTAAAGGAACCAATTCAGTCGACTGGATCCTTTACCACTCCCTA
TCAGTGATAGAGAAAAGTGAAAGTCGAGTTTACCACTCCCTATCAGTGATAGAGAAAAGTGAAAGTCGAG
TTTACCACTCCCTATCAGTGATAGAGAAAAGTGAAAGTCGAGTTTACCACTCCCTATCAGTGATAGAGAA
AAGTGAAAGTCGAGTTTACCACTCCCTATCAGTGATAGAGAAAAGTGAAAGTCGAGTTTACCACTCCCTA
TCAGTGATAGAGAAAAGTGAAAGTCGAGTTTACCACTCCCTATCAGTGATAGAGAAAAGTGAAAGTCGAG
CTCGGTACCCGGGTCGAGGTAGGCGTGTACGGTGGGAGGCCTATATAAGCAGAGCTCGTTTAGTGAACCG
TCAGATCGCCTGGAGACGCCATCCACGCTGTTTTGACCTCCATAGAAGACACCGGGACCGATCCAGCCTC
CGCGGCCCCGAACTAGGCCTAGGCGTCTGATCACTAGTGACTCTAGTCCTAGTCGACTAGGGATAACAGG
GTAATTGTTTGAATGAGGCTTCAGTACTTTACAGAATCGTTGCCTGCACATCTTGGAAACACTTGCTGGG
ATTACTTCTTCAGGTTAACCCAACAGAAGGCTCGAGAAGGTATATTGCTGTTGACAGTGAGCGTCGATGC
TCTAAGGTTCTATCAATAGTGAAGCCACAGATGTATTGATAGAACCTTAGAGCATCGCTGCCTACTGCCT
CGGAATTCAAGGGGCTACTTTAGGAGCAATTATCTTGTTTACTAAAACTGAATACCTTGCTATCTCTTTG
ATACATTTTTACAAAGCTGAATTAAAATGGTATAAATTAAATCACTTTTTTCAATTGGAAGACTAATGCG
TTTTCGAGATATCTAGACCCAGCTTTCTTGTACAAAGTTGGCATTATAAGAAAGCATTGCTTATCAATTT
GTTGCAACGAACAGGTCACTATCAGTCAAAATAAAATCATTATTTGCCATCCAGCTGCAGCTCTGGCCCG
TGTCTCAAAATCTCTGATGTTACATTGCACAAGATAAAAATATATCATCATGAACAATAAAACTGTCTGC
TTACATAAACAGTAATACAAGGGGTGTTATGAGCCATATTCAACGGGAAACGTCGAGGCCGCGATTAAAT
TCCAACATGGATGCTGATTTATATGGGTATAAATGGGCTCGCGATAATGTCGGGCAATCAGGTGCGACAA
TCTATCGCTTGTATGGGAAGCCCGATGCGCCAGAGTTGTTTCTGAAACATGGCAAAGGTAGCGTTGCCAA
TGATGTTACAGATGAGATGGTCAGACTAAACTGGCTGACGGAATTTATGCCTCTTCCGACCATCAAGCAT
TTTATCCGTACTCCTGATGATGCATGGTTACTCACCACTGCGATCCCCGGAAAAACAGCATTCCAGGTAT
TAGAAGAATATCCTGATTCAGGTGAAAATATTGTTGATGCGCTGGCAGTGTCCCTGCGCCGGTTGCATTC
GATTCCTGTTTGTAATTGTCCTTTTAACAGCGATCGCGTATTTCGTCTCGCTCAGGCGCAATCACGAATG
AATAACGGTTTGGTTGATGCGAGTGATTTTGATGACGAGCGTAATGGCTGGCCTGTTGAACAAGTCTGGA
AAGAAATGCATAAACTTTTGCCATTCTCACCGGATTCAGTCGTCACTCATGGTGATTTCTCACTTGATAA
CCTTATTTTTGACGAGGGGAAATTAGGCCGGGAAGCCGATCTCGGCTTGAACGAATTGTTAGGTGGCGGT
ACTTGGGTCGATATCAAAGTGCATCACTTCTTCCCGTATGCCCAACTTTGTATAGAGAGCCACTGCGGGA
TCGTCACCGTAATCTGCTTGCACGTAGATCACATAAGCACCAAGCGCGTTGGCCTCATGCTTGAGGAGAT
TGATGAGCGCGGTGGCAATGCCCTGCCTCCGGTGCTCGCCGGAGACTGCGAGATCATAGATATAGATCTC
ACTACGCGGCTGCTCAAACCTGGGCAGAACGTAAGCCGCGAGAGCGCCAACAACCGCTTCTTGGTCGAAG
GCAGCAAGCGCGATGAATGTCTTACTACGGAGCAAGTTCCCGAGGTAATCGGAGTCCGGCTGATGTTGGG
AGTAGGTGGCTACGTCTCCGAACTCACGACCGAAAAGATCAAGAGCAGCCCGCATGGATTTGACTTGGTC
AGGGCCGAGCCTACATGTGCGAATGATGCCCATACTTGAGCCACCTAACTTTGTTTTAGGGCGACTGCCC
TGCTGCGTAACATCGTTGCTGCTGCGTAACATCGTTGCTGCTCCATAACATCAAACATCGACCCACGGCG
TAACGCGCTTGCTGCTTGGATGCCCGAGGCATAGACTGTACAAAAAAACAGTCATAACAAGCCATGAAAA
CCGCCACTGCGCCGTTACCACCGCTGCGTTCGGTCAAGGTTCTGGACCAGTTGCGTGAGCGCATACGCTA
CTTGCATTACAGTTTACGAACCGAACAGGCTTATGTCAACTGGGTTCGTGCCTTCATCCGTTTCCACGGT
GTGCGTCACCCGGCAACCTTGGGCAGCAGCGAAGTCGAGGCATTTCTGTCCTGGCTGGCGAACGAGCGCA
AGGTTTCGGTCTCCACGCATCGTCAGGCATTGGCGGCCTTGCTGTTCTTCTACGGCAAGGTGCTGTGCAC
GGATCTGCCCTGGCTTCAGGAGATCGGAAGACCTCGGCCGTCGCGGCGCTTGCCGGTGGTGCTGACCCCG
GATGAAGTGGTTCGCATCCTCGGTTTTCTGGAAGGCGAGCATCGTTTGTTCGCCCAGGACTCTAGCTATA
GTTCTAGTGGTTGGCTACTAATAGGTTGTATTGATGTTGGACGAGTCGGAATCGCAGACCGATACCAGGA
TCTTGCCATCCTATGGAACTGCCTCGGTGAGTTTTCTCCTTCATTACAGAAACGGCTTTTTCAAAAATAT
GGTATTGATAATCCTGATATGAATAAATTGCAGTTTCATTTGATGCTCGATGAGTTTTTCTAATCAGAAT
TGGTTAATTGGTTGTAACACTGGCAGAGCATTACGCTGACTTGACGGGACGGCGCAAGCTCATGACCAAA
ATCCCTTAACGTGAGTTTTCGTTCCACTGAGCGTCAGACCCCGTAGAAAAGATCAAAGGATCTTCTTGAG
ATCCTTTTTTTCTGCGCGTAATCTGCTGCTTGCAAACAAAAAAACCACCGCTACCAGCGGTGGTTTGTTT
GCCGGATCAAGAGCTACCAACTCTTTTTCCGAAGGTAACTGGCTTCAGCAGAGCGCAGATACCAAATACT
GTCCTTCTAGTGTAGCCGTAGTTAGGCCACCACTTCAAGAACTCTGTAGCACCGCCTACATACCTCGCTC
TGCTAATCCTGTTACCAGTGGCTGCTGCCAGTGGCGATAAGTCGTGTCTTACCGGGTTGGACTCAAGACG
ATAGTTACCGGATAAGGCGCAGCGGTCGGGCTGAACGGGGGGTTCGTGCACACAGCCCAGCTTGGAGCGA
ACGACCTACACCGAACTGAGATACCTACAGCGTGAGCTATGAGAAAGCGCCACGCTTCCCGAAGGGAGAA
AGGCGGACAGGTATCCGGTAAGCGGCAGGGTCGGAACAGGAGAGCGCACGAGGGAGCTTCCAGGGGGAAA
CGCCTGGTATCTTTATAGTCCTGTCGGGTTTCGCCACCTCTGACTTGAGCGTCGATTTTTGTGATGCTCG
TCAGGGGGGCGGAGCCTATGGAAAAACGCCAGCAACGCGGCCTTTTTACGGTTCCTGGCCTTTTGCTGGC
CTTTTGCTCACATGTTCTTTCCTGCGTTATCCCCTGATTCTGTGGATAACCGTATTACCGCTAGCATGGA
TCTCGGGGACGTCTAACTACTAAGCGAGAGTAGGGAACTGCCAGGCATCAAATAAAACGAAAGGCTCAGT
CGGAAGACTGGGCCTTTCGTTTTATCTGTTGTTTGTCGGTGAACGCTCTCCTGAGTAGGACAAATCCGCC
GGGAGCGGATTTGAACGTTGTGAAGCAACGGCCCGGAGGGTGGCGGGCAGGACGCCCGCCATAAACTGCC
AGGCATCAAACTAAGCAGAAGGCCATC
