>Addgene plasmid #81067 | pEN_TmiRc3_shNT | addgene partial sequence | sequence record 157111 | pBR322ori-F 5'-GGGAAACGCCTGGTATCTTT-3'
GCCACCTCTGACTTGAGCGTCGATTTTTGTGATGCTCGTCAGGGGGGCGGAGCCTATGGAAAAACGCCAG
CAACGCGGCCTTTTTACGGTTCCTGGCCTTTTGCTGGCCTTTTGCTCACATGTTCTTTCCTGCGTTATCC
CCTGATTCTGTGGATAACCGTATTACCGCTAGCATGGATCTCGGGGACGTCTAACTACTAAGCGAGAGTA
GGGAACTGCCAGGCATCAAATAAAACGAAAGGCTCAGTCGGAAGACTGGGCCTTTCGTTTTATCTGTTGT
TTGTCGGTGAACGCTCTCCTGAGTAGGACAAATCCGCCGGGAGCGGATTTGAACGTTGTGAAGCAACGGC
CCGGAGGGTGGCGGGCAGGACGCCCGCCATAAACTGCCAGGCATCAAACTAAGCAGAAGGCCATCCTGAC
GGATGGCCTTTTTGCGTTTCTACAAACTCTTCCTGTTAGTTAGTTACTTAAGCTCGGGCCCCAAATAATG
ATTTTATTTTGACTGATAG
