>Addgene plasmid #81067 | pEN_TmiRc3_shNT | addgene partial sequence | sequence record 157115 | pENTR1A-3 5'-GTAACATCAGAGATTTTGAGACAC-3'
CTGGATGGCAAATAATGATTTTATTTTGACTGATAGTGACCTGTTCGTTGCAACAAATTGATAAGCAATG
CTTTCTTATAATGCCAACTTTGTACAAGAAAGCTGGGTCTAGATATCTCGAAAACGCATTAGTCTTCCAA
TTGAAAAAAGTGATTTAATTTATACCATTTTAATTCAGCTTTGTAAAAATGTATCAAAGAGATAGCAAGG
TATTCAGTTTTAGTAAACAAGATAATTGCTCCTAAAGTAGCCCCTTGAATTCCGAGGCAGTAGGCAGCGA
TGCTCTAAGGTTCTATCAATACATCTGTGGCTTCACTATTGATAGAACCTTAGAGCATCGACGCTCACTG
TCAACAGCAATATACCTTCTCGAGCCTTCTGTTGGGTTAACCTGAAGAAGTAATCCCAGCAAGTGTTTCC
AAGATGTGCAGGCAACGATTCTGTAAAGTACTGAAGCCTCATTCAAACAATTACCCTGTTATCCCTAGTC
GACTAGGACTAGAGTCACTAGTGATCAGACGCCTAGGCCTAGTTCGGGGCCGCGGAGGCTGGATCGGTCC
CGGTGTCTTCTATGGAGGTCAAAACAGCGTGGATGGCGTCTCCAGGCGATCTGACGGTTCACTAAACGAG
CTCTGCTTATATAGGCCTCCCACCGTACACGCCTACCTCGACCCGGGTACCGAGCTCGACTTTCACTTTT
CTCTATCACTGATAGGGAGTGGTAAACTCGACTTTCACTTTTCTCTATCACTGATAGGGAGTGGTAAACT
CGACTTTCACTTTTCTCTATCACTGATAGGGAGTGGTAAACTCGACTTTCACTTTTCTCTATCACTGATA
GGGAGTGGTAAACTCGACTTTCACTTTTCTCTATCACTGATAGGGAGTGGTAAACTCGACTTTCACTTTT
CTCTATCACTGATAGGGAGTGGTAAACTCGACTTTCACTTTTCTCTATCACTGATAGGGAGTGGTAAAGG
ATCCAGTCGACTGAATTGGTTCCTTTAAAGCCTGCTTTTT
